Addgene plasmid #53710: pMiR-CIP2A-miR-375-mutE
Purpose: Luciferase reporter assay for CIP2A with point mutation on miR-375 binding site
Depositing lab: Edward Chan. Depositing organization: University of Florida. Publication: Tumor suppressor miR-375 regulates MYC expression via repression of CIP2A coding sequence through multiple miRNA-mRNA interactions. Jung HM, Patel RS, Phillips BL, Wang H, Cohen DM, Reinhold WC, Chang LJ, Yang LJ, Chan EK. Mol Biol Cell. 2013 Jun;24(11):1638-48, S1-7. doi: 10.1091/mbc.E12-12-0891. Epub 2013 Apr 3. PubMed 23552692.
Backbone
  Vector backbone: pMiR-Target
  Backbone manufacturer: Origene
  Backbone size w/o insert (bp): 7900
  Total vector size (bp): 9200
  Vector type: Luciferase
Growth in bacteria
  Bacterial resistance: Kanamycin, 50 μg/mL
  Growth temperature: 37°C
  Growth strain: DH5alpha
  Copy number: Unknown
Gene/Insert
  Gene/Insert name: CIP2A (alt names: p90; KIAA1524)
  Species: H. sapiens (human)
  Insert size (bp): 1300
  Mutation: Mutation on miR-375 binding site E (refer to citation)
  GenBank ID: NM_020890.2
  Entrez Gene: CIP2A (a.k.a. KIAA1524, NOCIVA, p90)
  Cloning method: Restriction Enzyme; 5′ cloning site EcoR1 (not destroyed); 3′ cloning site Not1 (not destroyed)
  Sequencing primers: 5′ AGAAGCTGCGCGGTGGTGTTGTG; 3′ CTGGAGGATCATCCAGCCGGCGT
Terms and licenses: Academic/Nonprofit Terms; Industry Terms: Not Available to Industry
How to cite: pMiR-CIP2A-miR-375-mutE was a gift from Edward Chan (Addgene plasmid # 53710 ; http://n2t.net/addgene:53710 ; RRID:Addgene_53710)
