[The description below was written by a language model from this plasmid's Addgene catalogue record.]
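Description:
pMiR-CIP2A-miR-375-mutE is a luciferase reporter plasmid built on the commercial pMiR-Target backbone, a vector designed for testing microRNA–target interactions in mammalian cells. The backbone is listed at about 7.9 kb and the complete plasmid at about 9.2 kb. It is propagated in E. coli under kanamycin selection; the copy number is recorded as unknown. The record does not list the origin of replication, the promoter driving luciferase, or any additional reporters or markers on the backbone, and no feature table is available to confirm them.

The insert is a roughly 1.3 kb fragment of human CIP2A (also known as KIAA1524 or p90), cloned between EcoRI and NotI sites that both remain intact. In this type of vector, candidate target sequence is normally placed downstream of the luciferase coding region so that it becomes part of the reporter transcript. Binding of a microRNA to that sequence then lowers luciferase output. Here the CIP2A fragment carries a mutation in one of several miR-375 binding sites, designated site E; the exact base changes are not given in the record, which defers to the associated publication. That study describes miR-375 repressing CIP2A through multiple interactions within its coding sequence, with downstream effects on MYC expression.

The construct's stated purpose is a luciferase reporter assay for CIP2A with a point-mutated miR-375 site. Its signal would typically be compared with that of a wild-type CIP2A reporter, or reporters mutated at other sites, in the presence of miR-375. Loss of repression would indicate that site E contributes to miR-375-mediated regulation.
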