>Addgene plasmid #53710 | pMiR-CIP2A-miR-375-mutE | depositor partial sequence | sequence record 83956 | pMiR-CIP2A-miR-375-mutE sequence 1147 bps
CTGAGACGATTCCGAGCCACCTTTCTAGAAGGCGGCGGTGGAATCGAAATCTCGTGATGGCAGGTTGGGC
GTCGCTTGGTCGGTCATTTTCTTCGAATCTAGATGCCGCGGCCGCTCTAGAAGTACTCTCGAGTTTTTTT
TTTTTTTTTTTACTTTACTTTTTACTTTTACTCTCTCTATATTTTTATTTTGTAATCTTTAGGACTGTTA
TACCAAGAAAGTTTGGTCTTAAGATCTAAATAATCACAAATGAGAATAAATAAGACAGGCAAAACAGAAT
AGAAAGCAACTAAGAAAAAGGAAAGAACCTTAGAAAAATGATAATGGAGGTTAAAAATGATTTTCTAATG
TAAGAACCAAAGAAAACCTTAAGCCATAAAAGCCAGAAACAAAAAGTAAAACTTAGAAAATTAAATTTCT
ATTCAAACTATCAAATAAAAAACATGCAACAGATCAGGGTCTTTACTAAATTAGATAATAACTTCTTATT
GTTACGAAGTCACAAATTAACTCCCCTACCCACCCCCCCTCCAATAGATAAATACATCAAAAATATCATG
AGATTACAAATTCCAAAATGCCATAATGTCTATATACTGAGATTCACAGTTTCTGGATTTATTTTTCCAC
CACTTAAACTGTGGATCATTGCTATCATGTGGGAGTGTACAATCAATTCCTCTTGCTGAAGTTTCACCAA
GGACTCTTTCTCTTCCAAACGACCTTCTAATTGTGCCTTTTGAACCTCTAGGGAGGAAGCCTTAATGCTC
AACTCTTTTCTTATCTGTTCTGTTCTGCTTAATTCTTTTCTAAGGATATCAATGGTTTCTTCCTTATCTT
CCCTTTCCTTTTGTAAGGTTTTAATCTTTTCTTCTTGTACTTTTGTTTTTTGATGCAAATTTGCTAGCTT
ATGTTCTCTGTCTACTAGCTGATTCTGTACTTCTTTTCTCTGTTCTTCTTTCTCTATTAAATTGGGCAAT
ACTTTTTTTCATTTTGTTCCTTGAGTGACTCATTCAACTTTTTCACTGTCCTCAATTTGTTTATTCAGAA
GAATCACATGTGATCTGTAAATTCTTATCTCTTTCAGTACCTTCAATTTCCTCTGANAGTTCATGTANGG
AATTGTTCAGNATTTCCTGTGGTTCCT
