>Addgene plasmid #53710 | pMiR-CIP2A-miR-375-mutE | addgene partial sequence | sequence record 90831 | Fluc-F1 5'-AGAAGCTGCGCGGTGGTGTTGTG-3'
CCTAAAGGACTGACCGGCAAGTTGGACGCCCGCAAGATCCGCGAGATTCTCATTAAGGCCAAGAAGGGCG
GAAAGATCGCCGTGTAACAATTGGCAGAGCTCAGAATTCGGCACGAGCGGCACGATGAGAATATCTGACA
TAATGGATGTATATGAAATGAAACTATCCACATTAGCTTCCAAAGAAAGCAGGCTACAAGATCTTTTGGA
AACAAAAGCTCTAGCCCTTGCACAGGCTGATAGACTGATTGCTCAGCATCGCTGTCAAAGAACTCAAGCT
GAAACAGAGGCACGGACACTTGCTAGTATGTTGAGAGAAGTTGAGAGAAAAAATGAAGAGCTTAGTGTGT
TGCTGAAGGCGCAGCAAGTTGAATCAGAAAGAGCGCAGAGTGATATTGAGCATCTCTTTCAACATAATAG
GAAGTTAGAGTCTGTGGCTGAAGAACATGAAATACTGACAAAATCCTACATGGAACTTCTTCAGAGAAAT
GAAAGTACTGAAAAGAAGAATAAAGATTTACAGATCACATGTGATTCTCTGAATAAACAAATTGAGACAG
TGAAAAAGTTGAATGAGTCACTCAAGGAACAAAATGAAAAAAGTATTGCCCAATTAATAGAGAAAGAAGA
ACAGAGAAAAGAAGTACAGAATCAGCTAGTAGACAGAGAACATAAGCTAGCAAATTTGCATCAAAAAACA
AAAGTACAAGAAGAAAAGATTAAAACCTTACAAAAGGAAAGGGAAGATAAGGAAGAAACCATTGATATCC
TTAGAAAAGAATTAAGCAGAACAGAACAGATAAGAAAAGAGTTGAGCATTAAGGCTTCCTCCCTAGAGGT
TCAAAAGGCACAATTAGAAGGTCGTTTGGAAGAGAAAGAGTCCTTGGTGAAACTTCAGCAAGAGGAATTG
ATTGTACACTCCCACATGATAGCAATGATCCACAGTTTAAGTGGTGGAAAAATAAATCCAGAAACTGTGA
ATCTCAGTATATAGACATTATGGCATTTTGGAATTTGTAATCTCATGATATTTTTGATGTATTTATCTAT
TGGAGGGGGG
