>Addgene plasmid #53710 | pMiR-CIP2A-miR-375-mutE | addgene partial sequence | sequence record 91500 | CMV-F 5'-CGCAAATGGGCGGTAGGCGTG-3'
CTATATAAGCAGAGCTCGTTTAGTGAACCGTCAGAATTTTGTAATACGACTCACTATAGGGCGGCCGGGA
ATCGTCGACTGGATCCAGTACCGAGGAGATCTGCGCCGCGTTCGCCATGAGCGAGCTGATCAAGGAGAAC
ATGCACATGAAGCTGTACATGGAGGGCACCGTGAACAACCACCACTTCAAGTGCACATCCGAGGGCGAAG
GCAAGCCCTACGAGGGCACCCAGACCATGAAGATCAAGGTGGTCGAGGGCGGCCCTCTCCCCTTCGCCTT
CGACATCCTGGCTACCAGCTTCATGTACGGCAGCAAAGCCTTCATCAACCACACCCAGGGCATCCCCGAC
TTCTTTAAGCAGTCCTTCCCTGAGGGCTTCACATGGGAGAGAATCACCACATACGAAGACGGGGGCGTGC
TGACCGCTACCCAGGACACCAGCTTCCAGAACGGCTGCATCATCTACAACGTCAAGATCAACGGGGTGAA
CTTCCCATCCAACGGCCCTGTGATGCAGAAGAAAACACGCGGCTGGGAGGCCAACACCGAGATGCTGTAC
CCCGCTGACGGCGGCCTGAGAGGCCACAGCCAGATGGCCCTGAAGCTCGTGGGCGGGGGCTACCTGCACT
GCTCCTTCAAGACCACATACAGATCCAAGAAACCCGCTAAGAACCTCAAGATGCCCGGCTTCCACTTCGT
GGACCACAGACTGGAAAGAATCAAGGAGGCCGACAAAGAGACCTACGTCGAGCAGCACGAGATGGCTGTG
GCCAAGTACTGCGACCTCCCTAGCAAACTGGGGCACAGATCGCGTCCCTCGAGCAGAAACTCATCTCAGA
AGAGGATCTGGCAGCAAATGATATCCTGGATTACAAGGATGACGACGATAAGGTTTAAACGGCCGGCCGC
GGTCATAGCTGTTTCCTGAACAGATCCCGGGTGGCATCCCTGTGACCCCTCCCCAGTGCCTCTCCTGG
