>Addgene plasmid #53710 | pMiR-CIP2A-miR-375-mutE | addgene partial sequence | sequence record 91502 | C-CMV-24 5'-TATTAGGACAAGGCTGGTGGGCAC-3'
ACTGGGGAGGGGTCACAGGGATGCCACCCGGGATCTGTTCAGGAAACAGCTATGACCGCGGCCGGCCGTT
TAAACCTTATCGTCGTCATCCTTGTAATCCAGGATATCATTTGCTGCCAGATCCTCTTCTGAGATGAGTT
TCTGCTCGAGGGACGCGATCTGTGCCCCAGTTTGCTAGGGAGGTCGCAGTACTTGGCCACAGCCATCTCG
TGCTGCTCGACGTAGGTCTCTTTGTCGGCCTCCTTGATTCTTTCCAGTCTGTGGTCCACGAAGTGGAAGC
CGGGCATCTTGAGGTTCTTAGCGGGTTTCTTGGATCTGTATGTGGTCTTGAAGGAGCAGTGCAGGTAGCC
CCCGCCCACGAGCTTCAGGGCCATCTGGCTGTGGCCTCTCAGGCCGCCGTCAGCGGGGTACAGCATCTCG
GTGTTGGCCTCCCAGCCGCGTGTTTTCTTCTGCATCACAGGGCCGTTGGATGGGAAGTTCACCCCGTTGA
TCTTGACGTTGTAGATGATGCAGCCGTTCTGGAAGCTGGTGTCCTGGGTAGCGGTCAGCACGCCCCCGTC
TTCGTATGTGGTGATTCTCTCCCATGTGAAGCCCTCAGGGAAGGACTGCTTAAAGAAGTCGGGGATGCCC
TGGGTGTGGTTGATGAAGGCTTTGCTGCCGTACATGAAGCTGGTAGCCAGGATGTCGAAGGCGAAGGGGA
GAGGGCCGCCCTCGACCACCTTGATCTTCATGGTCTGGGTGCCCTCGTAGGGCTTGCCTTCGCCCTCGGA
TGTGCACTTGAAGTGGTGGTTGTTCACGGTGCCCTCCATGTACAGCTTCATGTGCATGTTCTCCTTGATC
AGCTCGCTCATGGCGAACGCGGCGCAGATCTCCTCGGTACTGGATCCAGTCG
