>Addgene plasmid #53710 | pMiR-CIP2A-miR-375-mutE | addgene partial sequence | sequence record 91503 | TK-pA-R 5'-ttgtctccttccgtgtttca-3'
GGGTGGGCGAAGAACTCCAGCATGAGATCCCCGCGCTGGAGGATCATCCAGCCGGCGTCCCGGAAAACGA
TTCCGAAGCCCAACCTTTCATAGAAGGCGGCGGTGGAATCGAAATCTCGTGATGGCAGGTTGGGCGTCGC
TTGGTCGGTCATTTTCTTCGAATCTAGATGCCGCGGCCGCTCTAGAAGTACTCTCGAGTTTTTTTTTTTT
TTTTTTACTTTACTTTTTACTTTTACTCTCTCTATATTTTTATTTTGTAATCTTTAGGACTGTTATACCA
AGAAAGTTTGGTCTTAAGATCTAAATAATCACAAATGAGAATAAATAAGACAGGCAAAACAGAATAGAAA
GCAACTAAGAAAAAGGAAAGAACCTTAGAAAAATGATAATGGAGGTTAAAAATGATTTTCTAATGTAAGA
ACCAAAGAAAACCTTAAGCCATAAAAGCCAGAAACAAAAAGTAAAACTTAGAAAATTAAATTTCTATTCA
AACTATCAAATAAAAAACATGCAACAGATCAGGGTCTTTACTAAATTAGATAATAACTTCTTATTGTTAC
GAAGTCACAAATTAACTCCCCTACCCACCCCCCCTCCAATAGATAAATACATCAAAAATATCATGAGATT
ACAAATTCCAAAATGCCATAATGTCTATATACTGAGATTCACAGTTTCTGGATTTATTTTTCCACCACTT
AAACTGTGGATCATTGCTATCATGTGGGAGTGTACAATCAATTCCTCTTGCTGAAGTTTCACCAAGGACT
CTTTCTCTTCCAAACGACCTTCTAATTGTGCCTTTTGAACCTCTAGGGAGGAAGCCTTAATGCTCAACTC
TTTTCTTATCTGTTCTGTTCTGCTTAATTCTTTTCTAAGGATATCAATGGTTTCTTCCTTATCTTCCCTT
TCCTTTTG
