>Addgene plasmid #53710 | pMiR-CIP2A-miR-375-mutE | addgene partial sequence | sequence record 91506 | TK-pA-R2 5'-GGTGGGGAAAAGGAAGAAAC-3'
CAAACGACCCAACACCGTGCGTTTTATTCTGTCTTTTTATTGCCGTCATAGCGCGGGTTCCTTCCGGTAT
TGTCTCCTTCCGTGTTTCAGTTAGCCTCCCCCTAGGGTGGGCGAAGAACTCCAGCATGAGATCCCCGCGC
TGGAGGATCATCCAGCCGGCGTCCCGGAAAACGATTCCGAAGCCCAACCTTTCATAGAAGGCGGCGGTGG
AATCGAAATCTCGTGATGGCAGGTTGGGCGTCGCTTGGTCGGTCATTTTCTTCGAATCTAGATGCCGCGG
CCGCTCTAGAAGTACTCTCGAGTTTTTTTTTTTTTTTTTTACTTTACTTTTTACTTTTACTCTCTCTATA
TTTTTATTTTGTAATCTTTAGGACTGTTATACCAAGAAAGTTTGGTCTTAAGATCTAAATAATCACAAAT
GAGAATAAATAAGACAGGCAAAACAGAATAGAAAGCAACTAAGAAAAAGGAAAGAACCTTAGAAAAATGA
TAATGGAGGTTAAAAATGATTTTCTAATGTAAGAACCAAAGAAAACCTTAAGCCATAAAAGCCAGAAACA
AAAAGTAAAACTTAGAAAATTAAATTTCTATTCAAACTATCAAATAAAAAACATGCAACAGATCAGGGTC
TTTACTAAATTAGATAATAACTTCTTATTGTTACGAAGTCACAAATTAACTCCCCTACCCACCCCCCCTC
CAATAGATAAATACATCAAAAATATCATGAGATTACAAATTCCAAAATGCCATAATGTCTATATACTGAG
ATTCACAGTTTCTGGATTTATTTTTCCACCACTTAAACTGTGGATCATTGCTATCATGTGGGAGTGTACA
ATCAATTCCTCTTGCTGAAGTTTCACCAAGGACTCTTTCTCTTCCAAACGACCTTCTAATTGTGCCTTTT
